>Addgene plasmid #158162 | p663-UBC-2xV5-TurboID-NES-STOP_IDG-K | addgene full sequence | sequence record 314581 | Addgene NGS Result
TACTTTCTATAGTGAATAGAGTTAGGCAGGGATATTCACCATTATCGTTTCAGACCCACCTCCCAACCCC
GAGGGGACCCGACAGGCCCGAAGGAATAGAAGAAGAAGGTGGAGAGAGAGACAGAGACAGATCCATTCGA
TTAGTGAACGGATCTCGACGGTATCGGTTAACTTTTAAAAGAAAAGGGGGGATTGGGGGGTACAGTGCAG
GGGAAAGAATAGTAGACATAATAGCAACAGACATACAAACTAAAGAATTACAAAAACAAATTACAAAATT
CAAAATTTTATCGTCCAGTGTGGTGGAATTCTGCAGATATCACAACTTTGTATAGAAAAGTTGGCCTCCG
CGCCGGGTTTTGGCGCCTCCCGCGGGCGCCCCCCTCCTCACGGCGAGCGCTGCCACGTCAGACGAAGGGC
GCAGCGAGCGTCCTGATCCTTCCGCCCGGACGCTCAGGACAGCGGCCCGCTGCTCATAAGACTCGGCCTT
AGAACCCCAGTATCAGCAGAAGGACATTTTAGGACGGGACTTGGGTGACTCTAGGGCACTGGTTTTCTTT
CCAGAGAGCGGAACAGGCGAGGAAAAGTAGTCCCTTCTCGGCGATTCTGCGGAGGGATCTCCGTGGGGCG
GTGAACGCCGATGATTATATAAGGACGCGCCGGGTGTGGCACAGCTAGTTCCGTCGCAGCCGGGATTTGG
GTCGCGGTTCTTGTTTGTGGATCGCTGTGATCGTCACTTGGTGAGTAGCGGGCTGCTGGGCTGGCCGGGG
CTTTCGTGGCCGCCGGGCCGCTCGGTGGGACGGAAGCGTGTGGAGAGACCGCCAAGGGCTGTAGTCTGGG
TCCGCGAGCAAGGTTGCCCTGAACTGGGGGTTGGGGGGAGCGCAGCAAAATGGCGGCTGTTCCCGAGTCT
TGAATGGAAGACGCTTGTGAGGCGGGCTGTGAGGTCGTTGAAACAAGGTGGGGGGCATGGTGGGCGGCAA
GAACCCAAGGTCTTGAGGCCTTCGCTAATGCGGGAAAGCTCTTATTCGGGTGAGATGGGCTGGGGCACCA
TCTGGGGACCCTGACGTGAAGTTTGTCACTGACTGGAGAACTCGGTTTGTCGTCTGTTGCGGGGGCGGCA
GTTATGGCGGTGCCGTTGGGCAGTGCACCCGTACCTTTGGGAGCGCGCGCCCTCGTCGTGTCGTGACGTC
ACCCGTTCTGTTGGCTTATAATGCAGGGTGGGGCCACCTGCCGGTAGGTGTGCGGTAGGCTTTTCTCCGT
CGCAGGACGCAGGGTTCGGGCCTAGGGTAGGCTCTCCTGAATCGACAGGCGCCGGACCTCTGGTGAGGGG
AGGGATAAGTGAGGCGTCAGTTTCTTTGGTCGGTTTTATGTACCTATCTTCTTAAGTAGCTGAAGCTCCG
GTTTTGAACTATGCGCTCGGGGTTGGCGAGTGTGTTTTGTGAAGTTTTTTAGGCACCTTTTGAAATGTAA
TCATTTGGGTCAATATGTAATTTTCAGTGTTAGACTAGTAAATTGTCCGCTAAATTCTGGCCGTTTTTGG
CTTTTTTGTTAGACGGCCAACTTTTGTATACAAAGTGGCGAGGGGCTCGCATCTCTCCTTCACGCGCCCG
CCGCCCTACCTGAGGCCGCCATCCACGCCGGTTGAGTCGCGTTCTGCCGCCTCCCGCCTGTGGTGCCTCC
TGAACTGCGTCCGCCGTCTAGGTAAGTTTAAAGCTCAGGTCGAGACCGGGCCTTTGTCCGGCGCTCCCTT
GGAGCCTACCTAGACTCAGCCGGCTCTCCACGCTTTGCCTGACCCTGCTTGCTCAACTCTACGTCTTTGT
TTCGTTTTCTGTTCTGCGCCGTTACAGATCGGCACCATGGGTAAGCCTATCCCTAACCCTCTCCTCGGTC
TCGATTCTACAACTTTGTACAAAAAAGCAGGCTTAGCCACCATGGGCAAGCCCATCCCCAACCCCCTGCT
GGGCCTGGACAGCACCGCTAGCAAAGACAATACTGTGCCTCTGAAGCTGATCGCTCTCCTGGCTAATGGC
GAGTTCCATAGTGGCGAACAGCTGGGAGAAACCCTGGGCATGTCCAGGGCCGCTATCAACAAGCACATTC
AGACTCTGCGCGACTGGGGCGTGGACGTGTTCACCGTGCCCGGAAAGGGCTACTCTCTGCCCGAGCCTAT
CCCGCTGCTGAACGCTAAACAGATTCTGGGACAGCTGGACGGCGGGAGCGTGGCAGTCCTGCCTGTGGTC
GACTCCACCAATCAGTACCTGCTGGATCGAATCGGCGAGCTGAAGAGTGGGGATGCTTGCATTGCAGAAT
ATCAGCAGGCAGGGAGAGGAAGCAGAGGGAGGAAATGGTTCTCTCCTTTTGGAGCTAACCTGTACCTGAG
TATGTTTTGGCGCCTGAAGCGGGGACCAGCAGCAATCGGCCTGGGCCCGGTCATCGGAATTGTCATGGCA
GAAGCGCTGCGAAAGCTGGGAGCAGACAAGGTGCGAGTCAAATGGCCCAATGACCTGTATCTGCAGGATA
GAAAGCTGGCAGGCATCCTGGTGGAGCTGGCCGGAATAACAGGCGATGCTGCACAGATCGTCATTGGCGC
CGGGATTAACGTGGCTATGAGGCGCGTGGAGGAAAGCGTGGTCAATCAGGGCTGGATCACACTGCAGGAA
GCAGGGATTAACCTGGACAGGAATACTCTGGCCGCTACGCTGATCCGAGAGCTGCGGGCAGCCCTGGAAC
TGTTCGAGCAGGAAGGCCTGGCTCCATATCTGCCACGGTGGGAGAAGCTGGATAACTTCATCAATAGACC
CGTGAAGCTGATCATTGGGGACAAAGAGATTTTCGGGATTAGCCGGGGGATTGATAAACAGGGAGCCCTG
CTGCTGGAACAGGACGGAGTTATCAAACCCTGGATGGGCGGAGAAATCAGTCTGCGGTCTGCCGAAAAGC
TGCAGCTGCCTCCCCTGGAGCGCCTGACCCTGGACTAAAACCCAGCTTTCTTGTACAAAGTTGTGATATC
CAGCACAGTGGCGGCCGCTCGACAATCAACCTCTGGATTACAAAATTTGTGAAAGATTGACTGGTATTCT
TAACTATGTTGCTCCTTTTACGCTATGTGGATACGCTGCTTTAATGCCTTTGTATCATGCTATTGCTTCC
CGTATGGCTTTCATTTTCTCCTCCTTGTATAAATCCTGGTTGCTGTCTCTTTATGAGGAGTTGTGGCCCG
TTGTCAGGCAACGTGGCGTGGTGTGCACTGTGTTTGCTGACGCAACCCCCACTGGTTGGGGCATTGCCAC
CACCTGTCAGCTCCTTTCCGGGACTTTCGCTTTCCCCCTCCCTATTGCCACGGCGGAACTCATCGCCGCC
TGCCTTGCCCGCTGCTGGACAGGGGCTCGGCTGTTGGGCACTGACAATTCCGTGGTGTTGTCGGGGAAGC
TGACGTCCTTTCCATGGCTGCTCGCCTGTGTTGCCACCTGGATTCTGCGCGGGACGTCCTTCTGCTACGT
CCCTTCGGCCCTCAATCCAGCGGACCTTCCTTCCCGCGGCCTGCTGCCGGCTCTGCGGCCTCTTCCGCGT
CTTCGCCTTCGCCCTCAGACGAGTCGGATCTCCCTTTGGGCCGCCTCCCCGCCTGGAATTCTACCGGGTA
GGGGAGGCGCTTTTCCCAAGGCAGTCTGGAGCATGCGCTTTAGCAGCCCCGCTGGGCACTTGGCGCTACA
CAAGTGGCCTCTGGCCTCGCACACATTCCACATCCACCGGTAGGCGCCAACCGGCTCCGTTCTTTGGTGG
CCCCTTCGCGCCACCTTCTACTCCTCCCCTAGTCAGGAAGTTCCCCCCCGCCCCGCAGCTCGCGTCGTGC
AGGACGTGACAAATGGAAGTAGCACGTCTCACTAGTCTCGTGCAGATGGACAGCACCGCTGAGCAATGGA
AGCGGGTAGGCCTTTGGGGCAGCGGCCAATAGCAGCTTTGCTCCTTCGCTTTCTGGGCTCAGAGGCTGGG
AAGGGGTGGGTCCGGGGGCGGGCTCAGGGGCGGGCTCAGGGGCGGGGCGGGCGCCCGAAGGTCCTCCGGA
GGCCCGGCATTCTGCACGCTTCAAAAGCGCACGTCTGCCGCGCTGTTCTCCTCTTCCTCATCTCCGGGCC
TTTCGACCTGCAGCCCAAGCTTACCATGACCGAGTACAAGCCCACGGTGCGCCTCGCCACCCGCGACGAC
GTCCCCAGGGCCGTACGCACCCTCGCCGCCGCGTTCGCCGACTACCCCGCCACGCGCCACACCGTCGATC
CGGACCGCCACATCGAGCGGGTCACCGAGCTGCAAGAACTCTTCCTCACGCGCGTCGGGCTCGACATCGG
CAAGGTGTGGGTCGCGGACGACGGCGCCGCGGTGGCGGTCTGGACCACGCCGGAGAGCGTCGAAGCGGGG
GCGGTGTTCGCCGAGATCGGCCCGCGCATGGCCGAGTTGAGCGGTTCCCGGCTGGCCGCGCAGCAACAGA
TGGAAGGCCTCCTGGCGCCGCACCGGCCCAAGGAGCCCGCGTGGTTCCTGGCCACCGTCGGCGTCTCGCC
CGACCACCAGGGCAAGGGTCTGGGCAGCGCCGTCGTGCTCCCCGGAGTGGAGGCGGCCGAGCGCGCCGGG
GTGCCCGCCTTCCTGGAGACCTCCGCGCCCCGCAACCTCCCCTTCTACGAGCGGCTCGGCTTCACCGTCA
CCGCCGACGTCGAGGTGCCCGAAGGACCGCGCACCTGGTGCATGACCCGCAAGCCCGGTGCCTGACGCCC
GCCCCACGACCCGCAGCGCCCGACCGAAAGGAGCGCACGACCCCATGCATCTCGAGGGCCCGGTACCTTT
AAGACCAATGACTTACAAGGCAGCTGTAGATCTTAGCCACTTTTTAAAAGAAAAGGGGGGACTGGAAGGG
CTAGCTCACTCCCAACGAAGACAAGATCTGCTTTTTGCTTGTACTGGGTCTCTCTGGTTAGACCAGATCT
GAGCCTGGGAGCTCTCTGGCTAACTAGGGAACCCACTGCTTAAGCCTCAATAAAGCTTGCCTTGAGTGCT
TCAAGTAGTGTGTGCCCGTCTGTTGTGTGACTCTGGTAACTAGAGATCCCTCAGACCCTTTTAGTCAGTG
TGGAAAATCTCTAGCAGTAGTAGTTCATGTCATCTTATTATTCAGTATTTATAACTTGCAAAGAAATGAA
TATCAGAGAGTGAGAGGAACTTGTTTATTGCAGCTTATAATGGTTACAAATAAAGCAATAGCATCACAAA
TTTCACAAATAAAGCATTTTTTTCACTGCATTCTAGTTGTGGTTTGTCCAAACTCATCAATGTATCTTAT
CATGTCTGGCTCTAGCTATCCCGCCCCTAACTCCGCCCATCCCGCCCCTAACTCCGCCCAGTTCCGCCCA
TTCTCCGCCCCATGGCTGACTAATTTTTTTTATTTATGCAGAGGCCGAGGCCGCCTCGGCCTCTGAGCTA
TTCCAGAAGTAGTGAGGAGGCTTTTTTGGAGGCCTAGGGACGTACCCAATTCGCCCTATAGTGAGTCGTA
TTACGCGCGCTCACTGGCCGTCGTTTTACAACGTCGTGACTGGGAAAACCCTGGCGTTACCCAACTTAAT
CGCCTTGCAGCACATCCCCCTTTCGCCAGCTGGCGTAATAGCGAAGAGGCCCGCACCGATCGCCCTTCCC
AACAGTTGCGCAGCCTGAATGGCGAATGGG
[124 nt withheld, positions 5701-5824]
C
[91 nt withheld, positions 5826-5916]
A
[49 nt withheld, positions 5918-5966]
CCTTTGACGTTGGAGTCCACGTTCTTT
[37 nt withheld, positions 5994-6030]
ACCCTATCTCGGTCTATTCTTTTGATTTATAAGGGATTTTGCCGATTTCGGCCTATTGGTTAAAAAATGA
GCTGATTTAACAAAAATTTAACGCGAATTTTAACAAAATATTAACGCTTACAATTTAGGTGGCACTTTTC
GGGGAAATGTGCGCGGAACCCCTATTTGTTTATTTTTCTAAATACATTCAAATATGTATCCGCTCATGAG
ACAATAACCCTGATAAATGCTTCAATAATATTGAAAAAGGAAGAGTATGAGTATTCAACATTTCCGTGTC
GCCCTTATTCCCTTTTTTGCGGCATTTTGCCTTCCTGTTTTTGCTCACCCAGAAACGCTGGTGAAAGTAA
AAGATGCTGAAGATCAGTTGGGTGCACGAGTGGGTTACATCGAACTGGATCTCAACAGCGGTAAGATCCT
TGAGAGTTTTCGCCCCGAAGAACGTTTTCCAATGATGAGCACTTTTAAAGTTCTGCTATGTGGCGCGGTA
TTATCCCGTATTGACGCCGGGCAAGAGCAACTCGGTCGCCGCATACACTATTCTCAGAATGACTTGGTTG
AGTACTCACCAGTCACAGAAAAGCATCTTACGGATGGCATGACAGTAAGAGAATTATGCAGTGCTGCCAT
AACCATGAGTGATAACACTGCGGCCAACTTACTTCTGACAACGATCGGAGGACCGAAGGAGCTAACCGCT
TTTTTGCACAACATGGGGGATCATGTAACTCGCCTTGATCGTTGGGAACCGGAGCTGAATGAAGCCATAC
CAAACGACGAGCGTGACACCACGATGCCTGTAGCAATGGCAACAACGTTGCGCAAACTATTAACTGGCGA
ACTACTTACTCTAGCTTCCCGGCAACAATTAATAGACTGGATGGAGGCGGATAAAGTTGCAGGACCACTT
CTGCGCTCGGCCCTTCCGGCTGGCTGGTTTATTGCTGATAAATCTGGAGCCGGTGAGCGTGGGTCTCGCG
GTATCATTGCAGCACTGGGGCCAGATGGTAAGCCCTCCCGTATCGTAGTTATCTACACGACGGGGAGTCA
GGCAACTATGGATGAACGAAATAGACAGATCGCTGAGATAGGTGCCTCACTGATTAAGCATTGGTAACTG
TCAGACCAAGTTTACTCATATATACTTTAGATTGATTTAAAACTTCATTTTTAATTTAAAAGGATCTAGG
TGAAGATCCTTTTTGATAATCTCATGACCAAAATCCCTTAACGTGAGTTTTCGTTCCACTGAGCGTCAGA
CCCCGTAGAAAAGATCAAAGGATCTTCTTGAGATCCTTTTTTTCTGCGCGTAATCTGCTGCTTGCAAACA
AAAAAACCACCGCTACCAGCGGTGGTTTGTTTGCCGGATCAAGAGCTACCAACTCTTTTTCCGAAGGTAA
CTGGCTTCAGCAGAGCGCAGATACCAAATACTGTTCTTCTAGTGTAGCCGTAGTTAGGCCACCACTTCAA
GAACTCTGTAGCACCGCCTACATACCTCGCTCTGCTAATCCTGTTACCAGTGGCTGCTGCCAGTGGCGAT
AAGTCGTGTCTTACCGGGTTGGACTCAAGACGATAGTTACCGGATAAGGCGCAGCGGTCGGGCTGAACGG
GGGGTTCGTGCACACAGCCCAGCTTGGAGCGAACGACCTACACCGAACTGAGATACCTACAGCGTGAGCT
ATGAGAAAGCGCCACGCTTCCCGAAGGGAGAAAGGCGGACAGGTATCCGGTAAGCGGCAGGGTCGGAACA
GGAGAGCGCACGAGGGAGCTTCCAGGGGGAAACGCCTGGTATCTTTATAGTCCTGTCGGGTTTCGCCACC
TCTGACTTGAGCGTCGATTTTTGTGATGCTCGTCAGGGGGGCGGAGCCTATGGAAAAACGCCAGCAACGC
GGCCTTTTTACGGTTCCTGGCCTTTTGCTGGCCTTTTGCTCACATGTTCTTTCCTGCGTTATCCCCTGAT
TCTGTGGATAACCGTATTACCGCCTTTGAGTGAGCTGATACCGCTCGCCGCAGCCGAACGACCGAGCGCA
GCGAGTCAGTGAGCGAGGAAGCGGAAGAGCGCCCAATACGCAAACCGCCTCTCCCCGCGCGTTGGCCGAT
TCATTAATGCAGCTGGCACGACAGGTTTCCCGACTGGAAAGCGGGCAGTGAGCGCAACGCAATTAATGTG
AGTTAGCTCACTCATTAGGCACCCCAGGCTTTACACTTTATGCTTCCGGCTCGTATGTTGTGTGGAATTG
TGAGCGGATAACAATTTCACACAGGAAACAGCTATGACCATGATTACGCCAAGCGCGCAATTAACCCTCA
CTAAAGGGAACAAAAGCTGGAGCTGCAAGCTTAATGTAGTCTTATGCAATACTCTTGTAGTCTTGCAACA
TGGTAACGATGAGTTAGCAACATGCCTTACAAGGAGAGAAAAAGCACCGTGCATGCCGATTGGTGGAAGT
AAGGTGGTACGATCGTGCCTTATTAGGAAGGCAACAGACGGGTCTGACATGGATTGGACGAACCACTGAA
TTGCCGCATTGCAGAGATATTGTATTTAAGTGCCTAGCTCGATACATAAACGGGTCTCTCTGGTTAGACC
AGATCTGAGCCTGGGAGCTCTCTGGCTAACTAGGGAACCCACTGCTTAAGCCTCAATAAAGCTTGCCTTG
AGTGCTTCAAGTAGTGTGTGCCCGTCTGTTGTGTGACTCTGGTAACTAGAGATCCCTCAGACCCTTTTAG
TCAGTGTGGAAAATCTCTAGCAGTGGCGCCCGAACAGGGACTTGAAAGCGAAAGGGAAACCAGAGGAGCT
CTCTCGACGCAGGACTCGGCTTGCTGAAGCGCGCACGGCAAGAGGCGAGGGGCGGCGACTGGTGAGTACG
CCAAAAATTTTGACTAGCGGAGGCTAGAAGGAGAGAGATGGGTGCGAGAGCGTCAGTATTAAGCGGGGGA
GAATTAGATCGCGATGGGAAAAAATTCGGTTAAGGCCAGGGGGAAAGAAAAAATATAAATTAAAACATAT
AGTATGGGCAAGCAGGGAGCTAGAACGATTCGCAGTTAATCCTGGCCTGTTAGAAACATCAGAAGGCTGT
AGACAAATACTGGGACAGCTACAACCATCCCTTCAGACAGGATCAGAAGAACTTAGATCATTATATAATA
CAGTAGCAACCCTCTATTGTGTGCATCAAAGGATAGAGATAAAAGACACCAAGGAAGCTTTAGACAAGAT
AGAGGAAGAGCAAAACAAAAGTAAGACCACCGCACAGCAAGCGGCCGCTGATCTTCAGACCTGGAGGAGG
AGATATGAGGGACAATTGGAGAAGTGAATTATATAAATATAAAGTAGTAAAAATTGAACCATTAGGAGTA
GCACCCACCAAGGCAAAGAGAAGAGTGGTGCAGAGAGAAAAAAGAGCAGTGGGAATAGGAGCTTTGTTCC
TTGGGTTCTTGGGAGCAGCAGGAAGCACTATGGGCGCAGCGTCAATGACGCTGACGGTACAGGCCAGACA
ATTATTGTCTGGTATAGTGCAGCAGCAGAACAATTTGCTGAGGGCTATTGAGGCGCAACAGCATCTGTTG
CAACTCACAGTCTGGGGCATCAAGCAGCTCCAGGCAAGAATCCTGGCTGTGGAAAGATACCTAAAGGATC
AACAGCTCCTGGGGATTTGGGGTTGCTCTGGAAAACTCATTTGCACCACTGCTGTGCCTTGGAATGCTAG
TTGGAGTAATAAATCTCTGGAACAGATTTGGAATCACACGACCTGGATGGAGTGGGACAGAGAAATTAAC
AATTACACAAGCTTAATACACTCCTTAATTGAAGAATCGCAAAACCAGCAAGAAAAGAATGAACAAGAAT
TATTGGAATTAGATAAATGGGCAAGTTTGTGGAATTGGTTTAACATAACAAATTGGCTGTGGTATATAAA
ATTATTCATAATGATAGTAGGAGGCTTGGTAGGTTTAAGAATAGTTTTTGCTG
Features (pLannotate 1.2.2; 34 found; start..end, strand, type, name):
     54..154     +  CDS            Rev (fragment): human immunodeficiency virus 1 (HIV-1) Rev protein; rev; enhances nuclear export of unspliced and incompletely spliced viral mRNAs
    173..289     +  misc_feature   cPPT/CTS: central polypurine tract and central termination sequence of HIV-1
    323..343     +  protein_bind   attB4: mutant version of attB; core recombination site for the Gateway® BP reaction BP Clonase™
    343..1554    +  promoter       UbC promoter: human ubiquitin C promoter
   1558..1576    -  protein_bind   attB5 (fragment): mutant version of attB; core recombination site for the Gateway® BP reaction BP Clonase™
   1582..1850    +  LTR            5' LTR (truncated): truncated 5' long terminal repeat (LTR) from human T-cell leukemia virus (HTLV) type 1
   1860..1900    +  CDS            V5 tag (fragment): epitope tag from simian virus 5
   1899..1923    +  protein_bind   attB1: mutant version of attB; recombination site for the Gateway® BP reaction BP Clonase™
   1983..2939    +  CDS            TurboID: mutant of the E. coli biotin ligase BioID engineered for improved catalytic efficiency (Branon et al., 2018)
   2946..2972    +  CDS            NES: nuclear export signal from the HIV Rev protein (Fischer et al., 1995)
   2980..3001    -  protein_bind   attB2 (fragment): mutant version of attB; recombination site for the Gateway® BP reaction BP Clonase™
   3034..3622    +  misc_feature   WPRE: woodchuck hepatitis virus posttranscriptional regulatory element
   3636..4135    +  promoter       PGK promoter: mouse phosphoglycerate kinase 1 promoter
   4156..4755    +  CDS            PuroR: puromycin N-acetyltransferase; pac from Streptomyces alboniger; confers resistance to puromycin
   4823..4960    +  CDS            nef (fragment): NEF_HV1LA - Experimental evidence at protein level: Swiss-Prot protein existence level 1. Extracellular Nef protein targets CD4(+) T-lymphocytes for apoptosis by interacting with CXCR4 surface receptors. From Human immunodeficiency virus type 1 group M subtype B (isolate Lai) (HIV-1).
   4946..5126    +  LTR            5' LTR (truncated): truncated 5' long terminal repeat (LTR) from HIV-1
   5198..5319    +  polyA_signal   SV40 poly(A) signal: SV40 polyadenylation signal
   5359..5494    +  rep_origin     SV40 ori: SV40 origin of replication
   5515..5533    -  promoter       T7 promoter: promoter for bacteriophage T7 RNA polymerase
   5541..5696    +  CDS            lacZα (fragment): LacZα fragment of β-galactosidase; lacZ fragment
   5701..6129    +  rep_origin     f1 ori (sequence partly withheld): f1 bacteriophage origin of replication; arrow indicates direction of (+) strand synthesis
   6182..6286    +  promoter       AmpR promoter: bla
   6287..7147    +  CDS            AmpR: β-lactamase; bla; confers resistance to ampicillin, carbenicillin, and related antibiotics
   7318..7906    +  rep_origin     ori: high-copy-number ColE1/pMB1/pBR322/pUC origin of replication
   8089..8181    +  CDS            lacI (fragment): lac repressor; lacI; The lac repressor binds to the lac operator to inhibit transcription in E. coli. This inhibition can be relieved by adding lactose or isopropyl-β-D-thiogalactopyranoside (IPTG).
   8194..8215    +  protein_bind   CAP binding site: CAP binding activates transcription in the presence of cAMP. E. coli catabolite activator protein
   8230..8260    +  promoter       lac promoter: promoter for the E. coli lac operon
   8268..8284    +  protein_bind   lac operator: The lac repressor binds to the lac operator to inhibit transcription in E. coli. This inhibition can be relieved by adding lactose or isopropyl-β-D-thiogalactopyranoside (IPTG). lac repressor encoded by lacI
   8329..8347    +  promoter       T3 promoter: promoter for bacteriophage T3 RNA polymerase
   8375..8601    +  promoter       RSV promoter: Rous sarcoma virus enhancer/promoter
   8602..8782    +  LTR            5' LTR (truncated): truncated 5' long terminal repeat (LTR) from HIV-1
   8829..8954    +  misc_feature   HIV-1 Ψ: packaging signal of human immunodeficiency virus type 1
   8938..9301    +  CDS            HIV-1 gag (fragment): gag protein from human immunodeficiency virus 1; gag
   9447..9680    +  misc_feature   RRE: The Rev response element (RRE) of HIV-1 allows for Rev-dependent mRNA export from the nucleus to the cytoplasm.
