[The description below was written by a language model from this plasmid's Addgene catalogue record and pLannotate feature annotations shown in this document.]
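Description:
p663-UBC-2xV5-TurboID-NES-STOP_IDG-K is a lentiviral mammalian expression plasmid built on the pDest663 Gateway destination backbone by multisite Gateway recombination. The annotated sequence record is about 10 kb. In bacteria it is maintained through a ColE1/pUC-type origin and ampicillin resistance (the catalogue lists it as low copy), and an f1 origin is also present. The viral portion has a third-generation layout: an RSV promoter fused to a truncated HIV-1 5' LTR drives genomic RNA production, followed by the Ψ packaging signal with a gag fragment, the RRE for Rev-dependent nuclear export, and the cPPT/CTS. A truncated 3' LTR, consistent with a self-inactivating design, and an SV40 polyadenylation signal close the transfer cassette. An SV40 origin lies just outside it.

Between residual attB4, attB5, attB1 and attB2 recombination scars, the human ubiquitin C promoter drives the insert. A segment annotated as a truncated HTLV-1 LTR sits between the promoter and the coding region. The insert is an N-terminally V5-tagged TurboID, the engineered high-activity E. coli biotin ligase, fused at its C-terminus to the HIV Rev nuclear export signal and then terminated by a stop codon. The name indicates a double V5 tag, although the annotation detects only a V5 fragment. A WPRE downstream enhances transcript expression, and a separate mouse PGK promoter drives puromycin N-acetyltransferase for selecting transduced cells.

Because it carries no bait protein, the construct serves as a cytoplasm-directed TurboID-only control for proximity-dependent biotinylation proteomics. It provides the background against which TurboID-tagged understudied kinases from the same Illuminating the Druggable Genome kinase collection are compared.
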