Addgene plasmid #158162: p663-UBC-2xV5-TurboID-NES-STOP_IDG-K
Purpose: Gateway destination clone of TurboID-NES (as control) tagged with N-terminal V5 for generating protein-proximity networks using proximity-dependent biotinylation proteomics
Depositing lab: Ben Major. Depositing organization: Washington University in Saint Louis.
Backbone
  Vector backbone: pDest663
  Backbone manufacturer: PEL
  Backbone size w/o insert (bp): 9019
  Vector type: Mammalian Expression, Lentiviral ; Gateway Destination
  Selectable markers: Puromycin
Growth in bacteria
  Bacterial resistance: Ampicillin, 100 μg/mL
  Growth temperature: 30°C
  Growth strain: NEB Stable
  Copy number: Low Copy
Gene/Insert
  Gene/Insert name: 2xV5-TurboID-NES (alt name: TurboID-NES)
  Species: Unknown
  Promoter: Ubiquitin
  Tag / fusion protein: V5 (N terminal on insert)
  Cloning method: Gateway Cloning
  Sequencing primers: 5′ GCCCGAAGGAATAGAAGAAGAA; 3′ CATAGCGTAAAAGGAGCAACA
Terms and licenses: Academic/Nonprofit Terms; Industry Terms: Not Available to Industry
Depositor comments: These plasmids were generated as part of the Illuminating the Druggable Genome (IDG) program sponsored by the NIH Common Fund. The goal of this program is to identify, gather, and distribute information and resources for proteins that currently are not well-studied yet belong to commonly drug-targeted protein families: protein kinases, non-olfactory G-protein coupled receptors (GPCRs), and ion channels. The IDG program is designed to develop fundamental research tools for understudied proteins, elucidate their function, and disseminate the IDG-related resources and data to the greater scientific community. These lentiviral gateway destination plasmids were generated, as part of the Kinase-Data and Resource Generating Center (DRGC), using the single fragment or multisite gateway cloning technology. They were used for generating proteomics-based protein-interaction and protein-proximity networks that can be accessed through the kinase-DRGC website https://darkkinome.org/. Each plasmid has either an N- or C-terminal fusion protein (Flag/ V5/V5-miniTurbo/V5-TurboID/miniTurbo-V5/TurboID-V5) tagged understudied kinase driven under either a CMV or Ubiquitin (UBC) promoter. All inserts in the pENTR plasmids used to generate the deposited destination plasmids were end-sequenced and insert size validated prior to multi-site gateway cloning. The combined insert size of the single fragment or three fragment destination plasmids were confirmed by restriction digestion (BsrGI, and EcoRV for pDest667; BsrGI, EcoRV, and BstZ17I for pDest663; and BsrGI for pHAGE) and all plasmids were partially sequenced to ensure in-frame ORFs and fusion tags.
How to cite: p663-UBC-2xV5-TurboID-NES-STOP_IDG-K was a gift from Ben Major (Addgene plasmid # 158162 ; http://n2t.net/addgene:158162 ; RRID:Addgene_158162)
